>Addgene plasmid #110144 | pTKan-p35S::Csy4-pC4H::cogGFP (C44, JBEI-16338) | addgene full sequence | sequence record 212847 | Addgene NGS Result
TACTTTAAAGTACTTTGATCCCGAGGGGAACCCTGTGGTTGGCATGCACATACAAATGGACGAACGGATA
AACCTTTTCACGCCCTTTTAAATATCCGATTATTCTAATAAACGCTCTTTTCTCTTAGGTTTACCCGCCA
ATATATCCTGTCAAACACTGATAGTTTAAACTGAAGGCGGGAAACGACAATCTGATCCAAGCTCAAGCTG
CTCTAGCCAATACGCAAACCGCCTCTCCCCGCGCGTTGGCCGATTCATTAATGCAGCTGGCACGACAGGT
TTCCCGACTGGAAAGCGGGCAGTGAGCGCAACGCAATTAATGTGAGTTAGCTCACTCATTAGGCACCCCA
GGCTTTACACTTTATGCTTCCGGCTCGTATGTTGTGTGGAATTGTGAGCGGATAACAATTTCACACAGGA
AACAGCTATGACATGATTACGAATTCGAGCTCGGTACCCGGGGATCCTCTAGAGGGCCCGGGACGTCCGC
GGAGATCTACGCGTGTCGACTCGAGCGGCCGCCAGTGTGATGGATATCTGCAGAATTCAGGCATGGAGTC
AAAGATTCAAATAGAGGACCTAACAGAACTCGCCGTAAAGACTGGCGAACAGTTCATACAGAGTCTCTTA
CGACTCAATGACAAGAAGAAAATCTTCGTCAACATGGTGGAGCACGACACACTTGTCTACTCCAAAAATA
TCAAAGATACAGTCTCAGAAGACCAAAGGGCAATTGAGACTTTTCAACAAAGGGTAATATCCGGAAACCT
CCTCGGATTCCATTGCCCAGCTATCTGTCACTTTATTGTGAAGATAGTGGAAAAGGAAGGTGGCTCCTAC
AAATGCCATCATTGCGATAAAGGAAAGGCCATCGTTGAAGATGCCTCTGCCGACAGTGGTCCCAAAGATG
GACCCCCACCCACGAGGAGCATCGTGGAAAAAGAAGACGTTCCAACCACGTCTTCAAAGCAAGTGGATTG
ATGTGATATCTCCACTGACGTAAGGGATGACGCACAATCCCACTATCCTTCGCAAGACCCTTCCTCTATA
TAAGGAAGTTCATTTCATTTGGAGAGAACACGGGGGACTCCTAGGGCTAGCCTGTTATCAACAAGTTTGT
ACAAAAAAGCAGGCTTCATGGCTCCAAAAAAGAAAAGAAAGGTTGCTAGCGACCATTACTTAGATATTAG
ATTGAGACCAGACCCAGAGTTCCCTCCAGCACAGTTGATGTCAGTGTTATTCGGAAAATTGCACCAAGCT
TTGGTTGCACAAGGTGGAGATAGAATTGGTGTGAGTTTTCCTGATTTGGACGAGTCTAGGTCAAGATTGG
GAGAAAGGTTAAGAATCCATGCTTCAGCAGATGACCTTAGGGCTTTGTTAGCAAGACCTTGGTTAGAGGG
TCTTAGAGATCATTTGCAGTTCGGAGAACCAGCTGTTGTGCCACACCCTACACCATATAGACAAGTTTCT
AGAGTGCAGGCAAAATCAAATCCTGAGAGACTTAGAAGGAGATTGATGAGGAGACACGACTTATCTGAAG
AGGAAGCTAGGAAGAGAATACCTGATACCGTTGCTAGAGCACTTGACTTGCCATTTGTGACTTTGAGAAG
TCAATCCACTGGTCAGCATTTTAGGTTATTCATTAGACACGGACCACTTCAAGTTACTGCAGAGGAGGGA
GGATTCACCTGTTATGGATTGAGTAAGGGAGGATTCGTGCCTTGGTTCTGACACCCAACTTTTCTATACA
AAGTTGACTGACTAACTAGGATGAGCTAAGCTAGCTATATCATCAATTTATGTATTACACATAATATCGC
ACTCAGTCTTTCATCTACGGCAATGTACCAGCTGATATAATCAGTTATTGAAATATTTCTGAATTTAAAC
TTGCATCAATAAATTTATGTTTTTGCTTGGACTATAATACCTGACTTGTTATTTTATCAATAAATATTTA
AACTATATTTCTTTCAAGATGGGAATTAACATCTACAAATTGCCTTTTCTTATCGACCATGTACCCCGGG
TACCAAGCTTCTCGAGCGGAATGAGAGACGAGAGCAATGTGCTAAGAGAAGAGATTGGGAAGAGAGAAGA
GAAGATAAAGGAAACGGAAAAGCATATGGAGGAGCTTCACATGGAGCAAGTGAGGCTGAGAAGACGGTCA
AGTGAGCTTACGGAAGAAGTGGAAAGGACGAGAGTGTCTGCATCGGAAATGGCTGAGCAGAAAAGAGAAG
CTATAAGACAGCTTTGTATGTCTCTTGACCATTACAGAGATGGGTACGACAGACTTTGGAGAGTTGTTGC
AGGACATAAGAGTAAGAGAGTAGTGGTCTTATCAACTTGAAGTGTAAGAACAATGAGTCAATGACTACGT
GCAGGACATTGGACATACCGTGTGTTCTTTTGGATTGAAATGTTGTTTCGAAGGGCTGTTAGTTGATGTT
GAAAATAGGTTGAAGTTGAATAATGCATGTTGATATAGTAAATATCAATGGTAATATTTTCTCATTTCCC
AAAACTCAAATGATATCATTTAACTATAAACTAACGTAAACTGTTGACAATACACTTATGGTTAAAAATT
TGGAGTCTTGTTTTAGTATACGTATCACCACCGCACGGTTTCAAAACCACATAATTGTAAATGTTATTGG
AAAATAGAACTCGCAATACGTATTGTATTTTGGTAAACATAGCTCTAAGCCTCTAATATATAAGCTCTCA
ACAATTCTGGCTAATGGTCCCAAGTAAGAAAAGCCCATGTATTGTAAGGTCATGATCTCAAAAACGAGGG
TGAGGTGGAATACTAACATGAGGAGAAAGTAAGGTGACAAATTTTTGGGGCAATAGTGGTGGATATGGTG
GGGAGGTAGGTAGCATCATTTCTCCAAGTCGCTGTCTTTCGTGGTAATGGTAGGTGTGTCTCTCTTTATA
TTATTTATTACTACTCATTGTAAATTTCTTTTTTCTACAATTTGTTTCTGACTCCAAAATACGTCACAAA
TATAATACTAGGCAAATAATTATTTTATTATAAGTCAATAGAGTGGTTGTTGTAAAATTGATTTTTTGAT
ATTGAAAGAGTTCATGGACGGATGTGTATGCGCCAAATGGTAAGCCCTTGTACTGTGCCGCGCGTATATT
TTAACCACCACTAGTTGTTTCTCTTTTTCAAAAAACACAAAAAAAAAATAATTTGTTTTCTTAACGGCGT
CAAATCTGACGGCGTCTCAATACGTTCAATTTTTTTCTTTCTTTCACATGGTTTCTCATAGCTTTGCATT
GACCATAGGTAAAGGGATAAGGATAATGGTTTTTTCTCTTGTTTGTTTTATCCTTATTATTCAAAAAGGA
TAAAAAAACAGTGATATTTAGATTTCTTTGATTAAAAAAGTCATTGAAATTCATATTTGATTTTTTGCTA
AATGTCAACACAGAGACACAAACGTAATGCACTGTCGCCAATATTCATGGATCATGACAATAAATATCAC
TAGAATAATTAAAAATCAGTAGAATGCAAACAAAGCATTTTCTAAGTAAAACAGTCTTTTATATTCACGT
AATTGGAATTTCCTTTTTTTTTTTTTGTCGTAATTGGAATTTCCTTTATCAAACCCAAAGTCCAAAACAA
TCGGCAATGTTTTGCAAAATGTTCAAAACTATTGGCGGGTTGGTCTATCCGAATTGAAGATCTTTTCTCC
ATATGATAGACCAACGAAATTCGGCATACGTGTTTTTTTTTTTGTTTTGAAAACCCTTTAAACAACCTTA
ATTCAAAATACTAATGTAACTTTATTGAACGTGCATCTAAAAATTTTGAACTTTGCTTTTGAGAAATAAT
CAATGTACCAATAAAGAAGATGTAGTACATACATTATAATTAAATACAAAAAAGGAATCACCATATAGTA
CATGGTAGACAATGAAAAACTTTAAAACATATACAATCAATAATACTCTTTGTGCATAACTTTTTTTGTC
GTCTCGAGTTTATATTTGAGTACTTATACAAACTATTAGATTACAAACTGTGCTCAGATACATTAAGTTA
ATCTTATATACAAGAGCACTCGAGTGTTGTCCTTAAGTTAATCTTAAGATATCTTGAGGTAAATAGAAAT
AGTTGACTCGTTTTTATCTTCTTCTTTTTTTACCATGAGCAAAAAAGATGAAATAAGTTCAAAACGTGAC
GAATCTATATGTTACTACTTAGTATGTGTCAATCATTAAATCGGGAAAACTTCATCATTTCAGGAGTATT
ACAAAACTCCTAAGAGTGAGAACGACTACATAGTACATATTTTGATAAAAGACTTGAAAACTTGCTAAAA
CGAATTTGCGAAAATATAATCATACAAGTGCCAGTGATTTTGATCGAATTATTCATAGCTTTGTAGGATG
AACTTAATTAAATAATATCTCACAAAAGTATTGACAGTAACCTAGTACTATACTATCTATGTTAGAATAT
GATTATGATATAATTTATCCCCTCACTTATTCATATGATTTTTGAAGCAACTACTTTCGTTTTTTTAACA
TTTTCTTTTGTTGGTTATTGTTAATGAGCATATTTAGTCGTTTCTTAATTCCACTGAAATAGAAAATACA
AAGAGAACTTTAGTTAATAGATATGAACATAATCTCACATCCTCCTCCTACCTTCACCAAACACTTTTAC
ATACACTTTGTGGTCTTTCTTTACCTACCACCATCAACAACAACACCAAGCCCCACTCACACACACGCAA
TCACGTTAAATTTAACGCCGTTTATTATCTCATCATTCACCAACTCCCACGTACCTAACGCCGTTTACCT
TTTGCCGTTGGTCCTCATTTCTCAAACCAACCAAACCTCTCCCTCTTATAAAATCCTCTCTCCCTTCTTT
ATTTCTTCCTCAGCAGCTTCTTCTGCTTTCAATTACTCTCGCCTAGGACAACTTTGTATAATAAAGTTGG
CCGTTCACTGCCGTATAGGCAGCTAAGAAATATGGTGAGCAAGGGCGAGGAGCTGTTCACCGGGGTGGTG
CCCATCCTGGTCGAGCTGGACGGCGACGTAAACGGCCACAAGTTCAGCGTGTCCGGCGAGGGCGAGGGCG
ATGCCACCTACGGCAAGCTGACCCTGAAGTTCATCTGCACCACCGGCAAGCTGCCCGTGCCCTGGCCCAC
CCTCGTGACCACCTTCACCTACGGCGTGCAGTGCTTCAGCCGCTACCCCGACCACATGAAGCAGCACGAC
TTCTTCAAGTCCGCCATGCCCGAAGGCTACGTCCAGGAGCGCACCATCTTCTTCAAGGACGACGGCAACT
ACAAGACCCGCGCCGAGGTGAAGTTCGAGGGCGACACCCTGGTGAACCGCATCGAGCTGAAGGGCATCGA
CTTCAAGGAGGACGGCAACATCCTGGGGCACAAGCTGGAGTACAACTACAACAGCCACAACGTCTATATC
ATGGCCGACAAGCAGAAGAACGGCATCAAGGTGAACTTCAAGATCCGCCACAACATCGAGGACGGCAGCG
TGCAGCTCGCCGACCACTACCAGCAGAACACCCCCATCGGCGACGGCCCCGTGCTGCTGCCCGACAACCA
CTACCTGAGCACCCAGTCCGCCCTGAGCAAAGACCCCAACGAGAAGCGCGATCACATGGTCCTGCTGGAG
TTCGTGACCGCCGCCGGGATCACTCACGGCATGGACGAGCTGTACAAGGACCCAGCTTTCTTGTACAAAG
TGGTTGATAACAGCGCTGAGCTCTAGCACGTGCGGGCCTGAATTCCAGCACACTGGCGGCCGTTACTAGT
GGATCCGAGCTCGGTACCAAGCTTGATGCAGAGCTTTCGTTCGTATCATCGGTTTCGACAACGTTCGTCA
AGTTCAATGCATCAGTTTCATTGCGCACACACCAGAATCCTACTGAGTTTGAGTATTATGGCATTGGGAA
AACTGTTTTTCTTGTACCATTTGTTGTGCTTGTAATTTACTGTGTTTTTTATTCGGTTTTCGCTATCGAA
CTGTGAAATGGAAATGGATGGAGAAGAGTTAATGAATGATATGGTCCTTTTGTTCATTCTCAAATTAATA
TTATTTGTTTTTTCTCTTATTTGTTGTGTGTTGAATTTGAAATTATAAGAGATATGCAAACATTTTGTTT
TGAGTAAAAATGTGTCAAATCGTGGCCTCTAATGACCGAAGTTAATATGAGGAGTAAAACACTTGTAGTT
GTACCATTATGCTTATTCACTAGGCAACAAATATATTTTCAGACCTAGAAAAGCTGCAAATGTTACTGAA
TACAAGTATGTCCTCTTGTGTTTTAGACATTTATGAACTTTCCTTTATGTAATTTTCCAGAATCCTTGTC
AGATTCTAATCATTGCTTTATAATTATAGTTATACTCATGGATTTGTAGTTGAGTATGAAAATATTTTTT
AATGCATTTTATGACTTGCCAATTGATTGACAACATGCATCAAGCTTGGCACTGGCCGTCGTTTTACAAC
GTCGTGACTGGGAAAACCCTGGCGTTACCCAACTTAATCGCCTTGCAGCACATCCCCCTTTCGCCAGCTG
GCGTAATAGCGAAGAGGCCCGCACCGATCGCCCTTCCCAACAGTTGCGCAGCCTGAATGGCGAATGCTAG
AGCAGCTTGCCAATCGAGGCCGACCAACCGCAAGCGTTGTCAGTGTTGCAAAGCGCTCTGTGTGGGCCTA
CTTTAATTGCTTCCAGTGTTAAATTGGCGAAAGGCAATAATATCGCAAAATATTGTGTTGTAAAATGTAA
TTATGTTTTAATTTCATGGAAATGTTTGAGCATAATTTTTATTAATGTACTAAATTACTGTTTTGTTAAA
TGCAATTTTGCTTTCTCGGGATTTTAATATCAAAATCTATTTAGAAATACACAATATTTTGTTGCAGGCT
TGCTGGAGAATCGATCTGCTATCATAAAAATTACAAAAAAATTTTATTTGCCTCAATTATTTTAGGATTG
GTATTAAGGACGCTTAAATTATTTGTCGGGTCACTACGCATCATTGTGATTGAGAAGATCAGCGATACGA
AATATTCGTAGTACTATCGATAATTTATTTGAAAATTCATAAGAAAAGCAAACGTTACATGAATTGATGA
AACAATACAAAGACAGATAAAGCCACGCACATTTAGGATATTGGCCGAGATTACTGAATATTGAGTAAGA
TCACGGAATTTCTGACAGGAGCATGTCTTCAATTCAGCCCAAATGGCAGTTGAAATACTCAAACCGCCCC
ATATGCAGGAGCGGATCATTCATTGTTTGTTTGGTTGCCTTTGCCAACATGGGAGTCCAAGGTTTCAGGG
AAGCTGGAATTCCGGGGTGGGCGAAGAACTCCAGCATGAGATCCCCGCGCTGGAGGATCATCCAGCCGGC
GTCCCGGAAAACGATTCCGAAGCCCAACCTTTCATAGAAGGCGGCGGTGGAATCGAAATCTCGTGATGGC
AGGTTGGGCGTCGCTTGGTCGGTCATTTCGAACCCCAGAGTCCCGCTCAGAAGAACTCGTCAAGAAGGCG
ATAGAAGGCGATGCGCTGCGAATCGGGAGCGGCGATACCGTAAAGCACGAGGAAGCGGTCAGCCCATTCG
CCGCCAAGCTCTTCAGCAATATCACGGGTAGCCAACGCTATGTCCTGATAGCGGTCCGCCACACCCAGCC
GGCCACAGTCGATGAATCCAGAAAAGCGGCCATTTTCCACCATGATATTCGGCAAGCAGGCATCGCCATG
GGTCACGACGAGATCCTCGCCGTCGGGCATGCGCGCCTTGAGCCTGGCGAACAGTTCGGCTGGCGCGAGC
CCCTGATGCTCTTCGTCCAGATCATCCTGATCGACAAGACCGGCTTCCATCCGAGTACGTGCTCGCTCGA
TGCGATGTTTCGCTTGGTGGTCGAATGGGCAGGTAGCCGGATCAAGCGTATGCAGCCGCCGCATTGCATC
AGCCATGATGGATACTTTCTCGGCAGGAGCAAGGTGAGATGACAGGAGATCCTGCCCCGGCACTTCGCCC
AATAGCAGCCAGTCCCTTCCCGCTTCAGTGACAACGTCGAGCACAGCTGCGCAAGGAACGCCCGTCGTGG
CCAGCCACGATAGCCGCGCTGCCTCGTCCTGGAGTTCATTCAGGGCACCGGACAGGTCGGTCTTGACAAA
AAGAACCGGGCGCCCCTGCGCTGACAGCCGGAACACGGCGGCATCAGAGCAGCCGATTGTCTGTTGTGCC
CAGTCATAGCCGAATAGCCTCTCCACCCAAGCGGCCGGAGAACCTGCGTGCAATCCATCTTGTTCAATCA
TGCGAAACGATCCGGGGAATTCGCTAGAGTCGATTTGGTGTATCGAGATTGGTTATGAAATTCAGATGCT
AGTGTAATGTATTGGTAATTTGGGAAGATATAATAGGAAGCAAGGCTATTTATCCATTTCTGAAAAGGCG
AAATGGCGTCACCGCGAGCGTCACGCGCATTCCGTTCTTGCTGTAAAGCGTTGTTTGGTACACTTTTGAC
TAGCGAGGCTTGGCGTGTCAGCGTATCTATTCAAAAGTCGTTAATGGCTGCGGATCAAGAAAAAGTTGGA
ATAGAAACAGAATACCCGCGAAATTCAGGCCCGGTTGCCATGTCCTACACGCCGAAATAAACGACCAAAT
TAGTAGAAAAATAAAAACTGACTCGGATACTTACGTCACGTCTTGCGCACTGATTTGAAAAATCTCAATA
TAAACAAAGACGGCCACAAGAAAAAACCAAAACACCGATATTCATTAATCTTATCTAGTTTCTCAAAAAA
ATTCATATCTTCCACACGTGAAAATGCCAATTTCTCAGACCTACCTCGGCTCTGCGAAGGCCCCCGCTGG
TATCAAAAGTTTTTATTTCATCCGACATGGCGCGACCGACCTCAACGAGAAGGAAATTGTCGTGAACGGT
GAGAAGCTCTGGGGCGTGCAAGGTTCCGGAACGAACATCGGTCTCAATGCAAAAGGGGAACGCCAGGCTC
TGTTGGCCCCTCGAAATTCGGCGTTAATTCAGTACATTAAAAACGTCCGCAATGTGTTATTAAGTTGTCT
AAGCGTCAATTTGTTTACACCACAATATATCCTGCCACCAGCCAGCCAACAGCTCCCCGACCGGCAGCTC
GGCACAAAATCACCACTCGATACAGGCAGCCCATCAGTCCGGGACGGCGTCAGCGGGAGAGCCGTTGTAA
GGCGGCAGACTTTGCTCATGTTACCGATGCTATTCGGAAGAACGGCAACTAAGCTGCCGGGTTTGAAACA
CGGATGATCTCGCGGAGGGTAGCATGTTGATTGTAACGATGACAGAGCGTTGCTGCCTGTGATCAATTCG
GGCACGAACCCAGTGGACATAAGCCTGTTCGGTTCGTAAGCTGTAATGCAAGTAGCGTATGCGCTCACGC
AACTGGTCCAGAACCTTGACCGAACGCAGCGGTGGTAACGGCGCAGTGGCGGTTTTCATGGCTTGTTATG
ACTGTTTTTTTGGGGTACAGTCTATGCCTCGGGCATCCAAGCAGCAAGCGCGTTACGCCGTGGGTCGATG
TTTGATGTTATGGAGCAGCAACGATGTTACGCAGCAGGGCAGTCGCCCTAAAACAAAGTTAAACATCATG
GGGGAAGCGGTGATCGCCGAAGTATCGACTCAACTATCAGAGGTAGTTGGCGTCATCGAGCGCCATCTCG
AACCGACGTTGCTGGCCGTACATTTGTACGGCTCCGCAGTGGATGGCGGCCTGAAGCCACACAGTGATAT
TGATTTGCTGGTTACGGTGACCGTAAGGCTTGATGAAACAACGCGGCGAGCTTTGATCAACGACCTTTTG
GAAACTTCGGCTTCCCCTGGAGAGAGCGAGATTCTCCGCGCTGTAGAAGTCACCATTGTTGTGCACGACG
ACATCATTCCGTGGCGTTATCCAGCTAAGCGCGAACTGCAATTTGGAGAATGGCAGCGCAATGACATTCT
TGCAGGTATCTTCGAGCCAGCCACGATCGACATTGATCTGGCTATCTTGCTGACAAAAGCAAGAGAACAT
AGCGTTGCCTTGGTAGGTCCAGCGGCGGAGGAACTCTTTGATCCGGTTCCTGAACAGGATCTATTTGAGG
CGCTAAATGAAACCTTAACGCTATGGAACTCGCCGCCCGACTGGGCTGGCGATGAGCGAAATGTAGTGCT
TACGTTGTCCCGCATTTGGTACAGCGCAGTAACCGGCAAAATCGCGCCGAAGGATGTCGCTGCCGACTGG
GCAATGGAGCGCCTGCCGGCCCAGTATCAGCCCGTCATACTTGAAGCTAGACAGGCTTATCTTGGACAAG
AAGAAGATCGCTTGGCCTCGCGCGCAGATCAGTTGGAAGAATTTGTCCACTACGTGAAAGGCGAGATCAC
CAAGGTAGTCGGCAAATAATGTCTAGCTAGAAATTCGTTCAAGCCGACGCCGCTTCGCGGCGCGGCTTAA
CTCAAGCGTTAGATGCACTAAGCACATAATTGCTCACAGCCAAACTATCAGGTCAAGTCTGCTTTTATTA
TTTTTAAGCGTGCATAATAAGCCCTACACAAATTGGGAGATATATCATGCATGACCAAAATCCCTTAACG
TGAGTTTTCGTTCCACTGAGCGTCAGACCCCGTAGAAAAGATCAAAGGATCTTCTTGAGATCCTTTTTTT
CTGCGCGTAATCTGCTGCTTGCAAACAAAAAAACCACCGCTACCAGCGGTGGTTTGTTTGCCGGATCAAG
AGCTACCAACTCTTTTTCCGAAGGTAACTGGCTTCAGCAGAGCGCAGATACCAAATACTGTCCTTCTAGT
GTAGCCGTAGTTAGGCCACCACTTCAAGAACTCTGTAGCACCGCCTACATACCTCGCTCTGCTAATCCTG
TTACCAGTGGCTGCTGCCAGTGGCGATAAGTCGTGTCTTACCGGGTTGGACTCAAGACGATAGTTACCGG
ATAAGGCGCAGCGGTCGGGCTGAACGGGGGGTTCGTGCACACAGCCCAGCTTGGAGCGAACGACCTACAC
CGAACTGAGATACCTACAGCGTGAGCTATGAGAAAGCGCCACGCTTCCCGAAGGGAGAAAGGCGGACAGG
TATCCGGTAAGCGGCAGGGTCGGAACAGGAGAGCGCACGAGGGAGCTTCCAGGGGGAAACGCCTGGTATC
TTTATAGTCCTGTCGGGTTTCGCCACCTCTGACTTGAGCGTCGATTTTTGTGATGCTCGTCAGGGGGGCG
GAGCCTATGGAAAAACGCCAGCAACGCGGCCTTTTTACGGTTCCTGGCCTTTTGCTGGCCTTTTGCTCAC
ATGTTCTTTCCTGCGTTATCCCCTGATTCTGTGGATAACCGTATTACCGCCTTTGAGTGAGCTGATACCG
CTCGCCGCAGCCGAACGACCGAGCGCAGCGAGTCAGTGAGCGAGGAAGCGGAAGAGCGCCTGATGCGGTA
TTTTCTCCTTACGCATCTGTGCGGTATTTCACACCGCATATGGTGCACTCTCAGTACAATCTGCTCTGAT
GCCGCATAGTTAAGCCAGTATACACTCCGCTATCGCTACGTGACTGGGTCATGGCTGCGCCCCGACACCC
GCCAACACCCGCTGACGCGCCCTGACGGGCTTGTCTGCTCCCGGCATCCGCTTACAGACAAGCTGTGACC
GTCTCCGGGAGCTGCATGTGTCAGAGGTTTTCACCGTCATCACCGAAACGCGCGAGGCAGGGTGCCTTGA
TGTGGGCGCCGGCGGTCGAGTGGCGACGGCGCGGCTTGTCCGCGCCCTGGTAGATTGCCTGGCCGTAGGC
CAGCCATTTTTGAGCGGCCAGCGGCCGCGATAGGCCGACGCGAAGCGGCGGGGCGTAGGGAGCGCAGCGA
CCGAAGGGTAGGCGCTTTTTGCAGCTCTTCGGCTGTGCGCTGGCCAGACAGTTATGCACAGGCCAGGCGG
GTTTTAAGAGTTTTAATAAGTTTTAAAGAGTTTTAGGCGGAAAAATCGCCTTTTTTCTCTTTTATATCAG
TCACTTACATGTGTGACCGGTTCCCAATGTACGGCTTTGGGTTCCCAATGTACGGGTTCCGGTTCCCAAT
GTACGGCTTTGGGTTCCCAATGTACGTGCTATCCACAGGAAAGAGACCTTTTCGACCTTTTTCCCCTGCT
AGGGCAATTTGCCCTAGCATCTGCTCCGTACATTAGGAACCGGCGGATGCTTCGCCCTCGATCAGGTTGC
GGTAGCGCATGACTAGGATCGGGCCAGCCTGCCCCGCCTCCTCCTTCAAATCGTACTCCGGCAGGTCATT
TGACCCGATCAGCTTGCGCACGGTGAAACAGAACTTCTTGAACTCTCCGGCGCTGCCACTGCGTTCGTAG
ATCGTCTTGAACAACCATCTGGCTTCTGCCTTGCCTGCGGCGCGGCGTGCCAGGCGGTAGAGAAAACGGC
CGATGCCGGGATCGATCAAAAAGTAATCGGGGTGAACCGTCAGCACGTCCGGGTTCTTGCCTTCTGTGAT
CTCGCGGTACATCCAATCAGCTAGCTCGATCTCGATGTACTCCGGCCGCCCGGTTTCGCTCTTTACGATC
TTGTAGCGGCTAATCAAGGCTTCACCCTCGGATACCGTCACCAGGCGGCCGTTCTTGGCCTTCTTCGTAC
GCTGCATGGCAACGTGCGTGGTGTTTAACCGAATGCAGGTTTCTACCAGGTCGTCTTTCTGCTTTCCGCC
ATCGGCTCGCCGGCAGAACTTGAGTACGTCCGCAACGTGTGGACGGAACACGCGGCCGGGCTTGTCTCCC
TTCCCTTCCCGGTATCGGTTCATGGATTCGGTTAGATGGGAAACCGCCATCAGTACCAGGTCGTAATCCC
ACACACTGGCCATGCCGGCCGGCCCTGCGGAAACCTCTACGTGCCCGTCTGGAAGCTCGTAGCGGATCAC
CTCGCCAGCTCGTCGGTCACGCTTCGACAGACGGAAAACGGCCACGTCCATGATGCTGCGACTATCGCGG
GTGCCCACGTCATAGAGCATCGGAACGAAAAAATCTGGTTGCTCGTCGCCCTTGGGCGGCTTCCTAATCG
ACGGCGCACCGGCTGCCGGCGGTTGCCGGGATTCTTTGCGGATTCGATCAGCGGCCGCTTGCCACGATTC
ACCGGGGCGTGCTTCTGCCTCGATGCGTTGCCGCTGGGCGGCCTGCGCGGCCTTCAACTTCTCCACCAGG
TCATCACCCAGCGCCGCGCCGATTTGTACCGGGCCGGATGGTTTGCGACCGCTCACGCCGATTCCTCGGG
CTTGGGGGTTCCAGTGCCATTGCAGGGCCGGCAGACAACCCAGCCGCTTACGCCTGGCCAACCGCCCGTT
CCTCCACACATGGGGCATTCCACGGCGTCGGTGCCTGGTTGTTCTTGATTTTCCATGCCGCCTCCTTTAG
CCGCTAAAATTCATCTACTCATTTATTCATTTGCTCATTTACTCTGGTAGCTGCGCGATGTATTCAGATA
GCAGCTCGGTAATGGTCTTGCCTTGGCGTACCGCGTACATCTTCAGCTTGGTGTGATCCTCCGCCGGCAA
CTGAAAGTTGACCCGCTTCATGGCTGGCGTGTCTGCCAGGCTGGCCAACGTTGCAGCCTTGCTGCTGCGT
GCGCTCGGACGGCCGGCACTTAGCGTGTTTGTGCTTTTGCTCATTTTCTCTTTACCTCATTAACTCAAAT
GAGTTTTGATTTAATTTCAGCGGCCAGCGCCTGGACCTCGCGGGCAGCGTCGCCCTCGGGTTCTGATTCA
AGAACGGTTGTGCCGGCGGCGGCAGTGCCTGGGTAGCTCACGCGCTGCGTGATACGGGACTCAAGAATGG
GCAGCTCGTACCCGGCCAGCGCCTCGGCAACCTCACCGCCGATGCGCGTGCCTTTGATCGCCCGCGACAC
GACAAAGGCCGCTTGTAGCCTTCCATCCGTGACCTCAATGCGCTGCTTAACCAGCTCCACCAGGTCGGCG
GTGGCCCATATGTCGTAAGGGCTTGGCTGCACCGGAATCAGCACGAAGTCGGCTGCCTTGATCGCGGACA
CAGCCAAGTCCGCCGCCTGGGGCGCTCCGTCGATCACTACGAAGTCGCGCCGGCCGATGGCCTTCACGTC
GCGGTCAATCGTCGGGCGGTCGATGCCGACAACGGTTAGCGGTTGATCTTCCCGCACGGCCGCCCAATCG
CGGGCACTGCCCTGGGGATCGGAATCGACTAACAGAACATCGGCCCCGGCGAGTTGCAGGGCGCGGGCTA
GATGGGTTGCGATGGTCGTCTTGCCTGACCCGCCTTTCTGGTTAAGTACAGCGATAACCTTCATGCGTTC
CCCTTGCGTATTTGTTTATTTACTCATCGCATCATATACGCAGCGACCGCATGACGCAAGCTGTTTTACT
CAAATACACATCACCTTTTTAGACGGCGGCGCTCGGTTTCTTCAGCGGCCAAGCTGGCCGGCCAGGCCGC
CAGCTTGGCATCAGACAAACCGGCCAGGATTTCATGCAGCCGCACGGTTGAGACGTGCGCGGGCGGCTCG
AACACGTACCCGGCCGCGATCATCTCCGCCTCGATCTCTTCGGTAATGAAAAACGGTTCGTCCTGGCCGT
CCTGGTGCGGTTTCATGCTTGTTCCTCTTGGCGTTCATTCTCGGCGGCCGCCAGGGCGTCGGCCTCGGTC
AATGCGTCCTCACGGAAGGCACCGCGCCGCCTGGCCTCGGTGGGCGTCACTTCCTCGCTGCGCTCAAGTG
CGCGGTACAGGGTCGAGCGATGCACGCCAAGCAGTGCAGCCGCCTCTTTCACGGTGCGGCCTTCCTGGTC
GATCAGCTCGCGGGCGTGCGCGATCTGTGCCGGGGTGAGGGTAGGGCGGGGGCCAAACTTCACGCCTCGG
GCCTTGGCGGCCTCGCGCCCGCTCCGGGTGCGGTCGATGATTAGGGAACGCTCGAACTCGGCAATGCCGG
CGAACACGGTCAACACCATGCGGCCGGCCGGCGTGGTGGTGTCGGCCCACGGCTCTGCCAGGCTACGCAG
GCCCGCGCCGGCCTCCTGGATGCGCTCGGCAATGTCCAGTAGGTCGCGGGTGCTGCGGGCCAGGCGGTCT
AGCCTGGTCACTGTCACAACGTCGCCAGGGCGTAGGTGGTCAAGCATCCTGGCCAGCTCCGGGCGGTCGC
GCCTGGTGCCGGTGATCTTCTCGGAAAACAGCTTGGTGCAGCCGGCCGCGTGCAGTTCGGCCCGTTGGTT
GGTCAAGTCCTGGTCGTCGGTGCTGACGCGGGCATAGCCCAGCAGGCCAGCGGCGGCGCTCTTGTTCATG
GCGTAATGTCTCCGGTTCTAGTCGCAAGTATTCTACTTTATGCGACTAAAACACGCGACAAGAAAACGCC
AGGAAAAGGGCAGGGCGGCAGCCTGTCGCGTAACTTAGGACTTGTGCGACATGTCGTTTTCAGAAGACGG
CTGCACTGAACGTCAGAAGCCGACTGCACTATAGCAGCGGAGGGGTTGGATCAAAG
Features (pLannotate 1.2.2; 34 found; start..end, strand, type, name):
    129..153     -  misc_feature   RB T-DNA repeat: right border repeat from nopaline C58 T-DNA
    217..305     +  CDS            lacI (fragment): lac repressor; lacI; The lac repressor binds to the lac operator to inhibit transcription in E. coli. This inhibition can be relieved by adding lactose or isopropyl-β-D-thiogalactopyranoside (IPTG).
    318..339     +  protein_bind   CAP binding site: CAP binding activates transcription in the presence of cAMP. E. coli catabolite activator protein
    354..384     +  promoter       lac promoter: promoter for the E. coli lac operon
    388..410     +  protein_bind   lac operator (fragment): The lac repressor binds to the lac operator to inhibit transcription in E. coli. This inhibition can be relieved by adding lactose or isopropyl-β-D-thiogalactopyranoside (IPTG). lac repressor encoded by lacI
    441..474     +  misc_feature   MCS (fragment): pUC18/19 multiple cloning site
    735..1076    +  promoter       CaMV 35S promoter: strong constitutive promoter from cauliflower mosaic virus
   1111..1135    +  protein_bind   attB1: mutant version of attB; recombination site for the Gateway® BP reaction BP Clonase™
   1171..1728    +  CDS            cas6f: CAS6_PSEAB - Also known as csy4. Experimental evidence at protein level: Swiss-Prot protein existence level 1. CRISPR (clustered regularly interspaced short palindromic repeat) is an adaptive immune system that provides protection against mobile genetic elements (viruses, transposable elements and conjugative plasmids). CRISPR clusters contain sequences complementary to antecedent mobile elements and target invading nucleic acids. CRISPR clusters are transcribed and processed into CRISPR RNA (crRNA). Processes pre-crRNA into individual crRNA units. Absolutely required for crRNA production or s
   1736..1756    -  protein_bind   attB4: mutant version of attB; core recombination site for the Gateway® BP reaction BP Clonase™
   1780..1980    +  terminator     gene 7 terminator: transcription terminator for octopine-type Ti plasmid gene 7
   2045..2347    +  CDS            NET4B (fragment): NET4B_ARATH - Experimental evidence at transcript level: Swiss-Prot protein existence level 2. Plant-specific actin binding protein. May be part of a membrane-cytoskeletal adapter complex. From Arabidopsis thaliana (Mouse-ear cress).
   4949..4969    +  protein_bind   attB3: mutant version of attB; core recombination site for the Gateway® BP reaction BP Clonase™
   4972..4999    +  ncRNA          CRISPR-DR4: Accession: RF01317 - CRISPR RNA direct repeat element
   5002..5718    +  CDS            yEGFP: yEGFP is a fluorescent protein published in 1997.
   5720..5744    -  protein_bind   attB2: mutant version of attB; recombination site for the Gateway® BP reaction BP Clonase™
   5842..6483    +  terminator     E9 terminator: terminator and polyadenylation signal from the pea rbcS-E9 gene
   6490..6644    +  CDS            lacZα (fragment): LacZα fragment of β-galactosidase; lacZ fragment
   7089..7341    -  terminator     MAS terminator: mannopine synthase terminator
   7358..7516    -  CDS            ble (fragment): BLE_KLEPN - Experimental evidence at protein level: Swiss-Prot protein existence level 1. Binding protein with a strong affinity to the bleomycin family of antibiotics. Binds to CL990; an antimitotic-antibiotic compound. From Klebsiella pneumoniae.
   7540..8331    -  CDS            neo: KKA2_KLEPN - Also known as kan, nptII. Experimental evidence at protein level: Swiss-Prot protein existence level 1. Resistance to kanamycin, neomycin, paromomycin, ribostamycin, butirosin and gentamicin B. From Klebsiella pneumoniae.
   8361..8741    -  promoter       MAS promoter: mannopine synthase promoter (Velten et al., 1984)
   8844..9038    +  CDS            mas1 (fragment): MAS1_AGRT9 - Protein inferred from homology: Swiss-Prot protein existence level 3. Reduces deoxy-fructosyl-glutamine to mannopine. From Agrobacterium tumefaciens (strain 15955).
   9113..9137    -  misc_feature   LB T-DNA repeat: left border repeat from nopaline C58 T-DNA
   9396..9419    +  promoter       Pc promoter (fragment): intI1 (promoter lies within the coding sequence); class 1 integron promoter
   9595..9651    +  CDS            GmR (fragment): gentamycin acetyltransferase; aacC1; confers resistance to gentamycin
   9662..10449   +  CDS            SmR (fragment): aminoglycoside adenylyltransferase (Murphy, 1985); aadA; confers resistance to spectinomycin and streptomycin
  10695..11283   +  rep_origin     ori: high-copy-number ColE1/pMB1/pBR322/pUC origin of replication
  11469..11609   -  misc_feature   bom: basis of mobility region from pBR322
  11711..11750   -  CDS            rop (fragment): Rop protein, which maintains plasmids at low copy number; rop
  11953..12147   -  rep_origin     pVS1 oriV: origin of replication for the Pseudomonas plasmid pVS1 (Heeb et al., 2000)
  12213..13286   -  CDS            pVS1 RepA: replication protein from the Pseudomonas plasmid pVS1 (Heeb et al., 2000)
  13715..14344   -  CDS            pVS1 StaA: stability protein from the Pseudomonas plasmid pVS1 (Heeb et al., 2000)
  14904..15305   -  CDS            Y4CG_SINFN (fragment): Protein inferred from homology: Swiss-Prot protein existence level 3. From Sinorhizobium fredii (strain NBRC 101917 / NGR234).
