[The description below was written by a language model from this plasmid's Addgene catalogue record and pLannotate feature annotations shown in this document.]
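Description:
pTKan-p35S::Csy4-pC4H::cogGFP is a 15.5 kb binary T-DNA vector built on the pTKan-GW-R1R2 backbone for Agrobacterium-mediated transformation of plants. Outside the T-DNA it carries a high-copy ColE1/pMB1-type origin with the pBR322 bom region for propagation in E. coli. It also has the pVS1 oriV with RepA and StaA for replication and stable maintenance in Agrobacterium. Bacterial selection relies on an aadA gene conferring spectinomycin/streptomycin resistance. Between the nopaline-type right and left border repeats, an nptII (neo) gene flanked by the mannopine synthase promoter and terminator provides kanamycin selection of transformed plant tissue.

The payload is a two-gene cassette assembled by multisite Gateway recombination, as shown by the attB1, attB4, attB3 and attB2 sites. In the first unit, the CaMV 35S promoter drives the coding sequence annotated as cas6f/Csy4, the Pseudomonas aeruginosa CRISPR endoribonuclease, followed by the gene 7 terminator. The catalogue's gene link to Arabidopsis citrate synthase 4 appears to be a name collision and does not match the annotated sequence. The second unit lies downstream of a long, largely unannotated Arabidopsis-derived region, which by the construct name is presumably the C4H promoter. It consists of a CRISPR direct repeat placed immediately upstream of a GFP coding sequence (detected as yEGFP) and ends in the pea rbcS-E9 terminator. GFP is therefore a separate reporter rather than a C-terminal fusion to Csy4, despite the catalogue's tag field. Csy4 recognises and cleaves such repeat hairpins, so the constitutively expressed nuclease would be expected to cut the reporter transcript and suppress GFP output. This is consistent with the associated work on endoribonuclease-based two-component repressor systems for tight control of gene expression in plants.
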