Addgene plasmid #110144: pTKan-p35S::Csy4-pC4H::cogGFP (C44, JBEI-16338)
Purpose: Transformation and expression of Csy4 and cogGFP proteins in plants
Depositing lab: Dominique Loque. Depositing organization: Lawrence Berkeley National Laboratory. Publication: Endoribonuclease-Based Two-Component Repressor Systems for Tight Gene Expression Control in Plants. Liang Y, Richardson S, Yan J, Benites VT, Cheng-Yue C, Tran T, Mortimer J, Mukhopadhyay A, Keasling JD, Scheller HV, Loque D. ACS Synth Biol. 2017 May 19;6(5):806-816. doi: 10.1021/acssynbio.6b00295. Epub 2017 Feb 8. PubMed 28094975.
Backbone
  Vector backbone: pTKan-GW-R1R2
  Vector type: Bacterial Expression, Plant Expression
Growth in bacteria
  Bacterial resistance: Spectinomycin, 50 μg/mL
  Growth temperature: 37°C
  Growth strain: NEB5alpha
  Copy number: High Copy
Gene/Insert
  Gene/Insert name: Csy4
  Species: A. thaliana (mustard weed)
  Entrez Gene: ATCS (a.k.a. AT2G44350, CITRATE SYNTHASE 4, CSY4, F4I1.16)
  Tag / fusion protein: cogGFP (C terminal on insert)
  Cloning method: Gateway Cloning
  Sequencing primers: 5′ unknown
Terms and licenses: Academic/Nonprofit Terms; Industry Terms: Not Available to Industry
How to cite: pTKan-p35S::Csy4-pC4H::cogGFP (C44, JBEI-16338) was a gift from Dominique Loque (Addgene plasmid # 110144 ; http://n2t.net/addgene:110144 ; RRID:Addgene_110144)
